>Addgene plasmid #121776 | LA201: pMVP (L3-L2) P2A-eCFP + WPRE | addgene full sequence | sequence record 237272 | Addgene NGS Result
CTTTCCTGCGTTATCCCCTGATTCTGTGGATAACCGTATTACCGCCTTTGAGTGAGCTGATACCGCTCGC
CGCAGCCGAACGACCGAGCGCAGCGAGTCAGTGAGCGAGGAAGCGGAAGAGCGCCCAATACGCAAACCGC
CTCTCCCCGCGCGTTGGCCGATTCATTAATGCAGCTGGCACGACAGGTTTCCCGACTGGAAAGCGGGCAG
TGAGCGCAACGCAATTAATACGCGTACCGCTAGCCAGGAAGAGTTTGTAGAAACGCAAAAAGGCCATCCG
TCAGGATGGCCTTCTGCTTAGTTTGATGCCTGGCAGTTTATGGCGGGCGTCCTGCCCGCCACCCTCCGGG
CCGTTGCTTCACAACGTTCAAATCCGCTCCCGGCGGATTTGTCCTACTCAGGAGAGCGTTCACCGACAAA
CAACAGATAAAACGAAAGGCCCAGTCTTCCGACTGAGCCTTTCGTTTTATTTGATGCCTGGCAGTTCCCT
ACTCTCGCGTTAACGCTAGCATGGATGTTTTCCCAGTCACGACGTTGTAAAACGACGGCCAGTCTTAAGC
TCGGGCCCCAAATAATGATTTTATTTTGACTGATAGTGACCTGTTCGTTGCAACAAATTGATGAGCAATG
CTTTTTTATAATGCCAACTTTGTATAATAAAGTTGGTGGCGGATCCGGAGCTACTAATTTCTCTCTGTTA
AAGCAGGCAGGAGATGTGGAGGAGAATCCAGGTCCTAAGGGAATGGTGAGCAAGGGCGAGGAGCTGTTCA
CCGGGGTGGTGCCCATCCTGGTCGAGCTGGACGGCGACGTAAACGGCCACAAGTTCAGCGTGTCCGGCGA
GGGCGAGGGCGATGCCACCTACGGCAAGCTGACCCTGAAGTTCATCTGCACCACCGGCAAGCTGCCCGTG
CCCTGGCCCACCCTCGTGACCACCCTGACCTGGGGCGTGCAGTGCTTCAGCCGCTACCCCGACCACATGA
AGCAGCACGACTTCTTCAAGTCCGCCATGCCCGAAGGCTACGTCCAGGAGCGCACCATCTTCTTCAAGGA
CGACGGCAACTACAAGACCCGCGCCGAGGTGAAGTTCGAGGGCGACACCCTGGTGAACCGCATCGAGCTG
AAGGGCATCGACTTCAAGGAGGACGGCAACATCCTGGGGCACAAGCTGGAGTACAACTACATCAGCCACA
ACGTCTATATCACCGCCGACAAGCAGAAGAACGGCATCAAGGCCAACTTCAAGATCCGCCACAACATCGA
GGACGGCAGCGTGCAGCTCGCCGACCACTACCAGCAGAACACCCCCATCGGCGACGGCCCCGTGCTGCTG
CCCGACAACCACTACCTGAGCACCCAGTCCGCCCTGAGCAAAGACCCCAACGAGAAGCGCGATCACATGG
TCCTGCTGGAGTTCGTGACCGCCGCCGGGATCACTCTCGGCATGGACGAGCTGTACAAGTAAGAATTCTG
AAGCTTAGCCTAGAGCTCCTATAGTGAGACCGGTTAGTAATGATCGACAATCAACCTCTGGATTACAAAA
TTTGTGAAAGATTGACTGGTATTCTTAACTATGTTGCTCCTTTTACGCTATGTGGATACGCTGCTTTAAT
GCCTTTGTATCATGCTATTGCTTCCCGTATGGCTTTCATTTTCTCCTCCTTGTATAAATCCTGGTTGCTG
TCTCTTTATGAGGAGTTGTGGCCCGTTGTCAGGCAACGTGGCGTGGTGTGCACTGTGTTTGCTGACGCAA
CCCCCACTGGTTGGGGCATTGCCACCACCTGTCAGCTCCTTTCCGGGACTTTCGCTTTCCCCCTCCCTAT
TGCCACGGCGGAACTCATCGCCGCCTGCCTTGCCCGCTGCTGGACAGGGGCTCGGCTGTTGGGCACTGAC
AATTCCGTGGTGTTGTCGGGGAAGCTGACGTCCTTTCCATGGCTGCTCGCCTGTGTTGCCACCTGGATTC
TGCGCGGGACGTCCTTCTGCTACGTCCCTTCGGCCCTCAATCCAGCGGACCTTCCTTCCCGCGGCCTGCT
GCCGGCTCTGCGGCCTCTTCCGCGTCTTCGCCTTCGCCCTCAGACGAGTCGGATCTCCCTTTGGGCCGCC
TCCCCGCCTGGCGATGGTACTGTCCTAGTACCTGACCCAGCTTTCTTGTACAAAGTTGGCATTATAAGAA
AGCATTGCTTATCAATTTGTTGCAACGAACAGGTCACTATCAGTCAAAATAAAATCATTATTTGCCATCC
AGCTGCAGGGCGGCCGCGATATCCCCTATAGTGAGTCGTATTACATGGTCATAGCTGTTTCCTGGCAGCT
CTGGCCCGTGTCTCAAAATCTCTGATGTTACATTGCACAAGATAAAAATATATCATCATGAACAATAAAA
CTGTCTGCTTACATAAACAGTAATACAAGGGGTGTTATGAGCCATATTCAACGGGAAACGTCGAGGCCGC
GATTAAATTCCAACATGGATGCTGATTTATATGGGTATAAATGGGCTCGCGATAATGTCGGGCAATCAGG
TGCGACAATCTATCGCTTGTATGGGAAGCCCGATGCGCCAGAGTTGTTTCTGAAACATGGCAAAGGTAGC
GTTGCCAATGATGTTACAGATGAGATGGTCAGACTAAACTGGCTGACGGAATTTATGCCTCTTCCGACCA
TCAAGCATTTTATCCGTACTCCTGATGATGCATGGTTACTCACCACTGCGATCCCCGGAAAAACAGCATT
CCAGGTATTAGAAGAATATCCTGATTCAGGTGAAAATATTGTTGATGCGCTGGCAGTGTTCCTGCGCCGG
TTGCATTCGATTCCTGTTTGTAATTGTCCTTTTAACAGCGATCGCGTATTTCGTCTCGCTCAGGCGCAAT
CACGAATGAATAACGGTTTGGTTGATGCGAGTGATTTTGATGACGAGCGTAATGGCTGGCCTGTTGAACA
AGTCTGGAAAGAAATGCATAAACTTTTGCCATTCTCACCGGATTCAGTCGTCACTCATGGTGATTTCTCA
CTTGATAACCTTATTTTTGACGAGGGGAAATTAATAGGTTGTATTGATGTTGGACGAGTCGGAATCGCAG
ACCGATACCAGGATCTTGCCATCCTATGGAACTGCCTCGGTGAGTTTTCTCCTTCATTACAGAAACGGCT
TTTTCAAAAATATGGTATTGATAATCCTGATATGAATAAATTGCAGTTTCATTTGATGCTCGATGAGTTT
TTCTAATCAGAATTGGTTAATTGGTTGTAACACTGGCAGAGCATTACGCTGACTTGACGGGACGGCGCAA
GCTCATGACCAAAATCCCTTAACGTGAGTTACGCGTCGTTCCACTGAGCGTCAGACCCCGTAGAAAAGAT
CAAAGGATCTTCTTGAGATCCTTTTTTTCTGCGCGTAATCTGCTGCTTGCAAACAAAAAAACCACCGCTA
CCAGCGGTGGTTTGTTTGCCGGATCAAGAGCTACCAACTCTTTTTCCGAAGGTAACTGGCTTCAGCAGAG
CGCAGATACCAAATACTGTTCTTCTAGTGTAGCCGTAGTTAGGCCACCACTTCAAGAACTCTGTAGCACC
GCCTACATACCTCGCTCTGCTAATCCTGTTACCAGTGGCTGCTGCCAGTGGCGATAAGTCGTGTCTTACC
GGGTTGGACTCAAGACGATAGTTACCGGATAAGGCGCAGCGGTCGGGCTGAACGGGGGGTTCGTGCACAC
AGCCCAGCTTGGAGCGAACGACCTACACCGAACTGAGATACCTACAGCGTGAGCTATGAGAAAGCGCCAC
GCTTCCCGAAGGGAGAAAGGCGGACAGGTATCCGGTAAGCGGCAGGGTCGGAACAGGAGAGCGCACGAGG
GAGCTTCCAGGGGGAAACGCCTGGTATCTTTATAGTCCTGTCGGGTTTCGCCACCTCTGACTTGAGCGTC
GATTTTTGTGATGCTCGTCAGGGGGGCGGAGCCTATGGAAAAACGCCAGCAACGCGGCCTTTTTACGGTT
CCTGGCCTTTTGCTGGCCTTTTGCTCACATGTT
Features (pLannotate 1.2.2; 11 found; start..end, strand, type, name):
    121..213     +  CDS            lacI (fragment): lac repressor; lacI; The lac repressor binds to the lac operator to inhibit transcription in E. coli. This inhibition can be relieved by adding lactose or isopropyl-β-D-thiogalactopyranoside (IPTG).
    268..295     -  terminator     rrnB T2 terminator: transcription terminator T2 from the E. coli rrnB gene
    427..470     +  terminator     rrnB T1 terminator: Escherichia coli rrnB; transcription terminator T1 from the E. coli rrnB gene
    517..553     -  CDS            lacZα (fragment): LacZα fragment of β-galactosidase; lacZ fragment
    570..665     +  protein_bind   attL3: mutant version of attL; recombination site for the Gateway® LR reaction LR Clonase™
    743..1462    +  CDS            ECFP: enhanced CFP mammalian codon-optimized
   1519..2107    +  misc_feature   WPRE: woodchuck hepatitis virus posttranscriptional regulatory element
   2135..2234    -  protein_bind   attL2: mutant version of attL; recombination site for the Gateway® LR reaction LR Clonase™
   2265..2283    -  promoter       T7 promoter: promoter for bacteriophage T7 RNA polymerase
   2417..3226    +  CDS            KanR: aminoglycoside phosphotransferase; aph(3')-Ia; confers resistance to kanamycin in bacteria or G418 (Geneticin®) in eukaryotes
   3373..3961    +  rep_origin     ori: high-copy-number ColE1/pMB1/pBR322/pUC origin of replication
