[The description below was written by a language model from this plasmid's Addgene catalogue record and pLannotate feature annotations shown in this document.]
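Description:
LA201: pMVP (L3-L2) P2A-eCFP + WPRE is a MultiSite Gateway Pro entry plasmid from the pMVP modular cloning platform, built in the Invitrogen pDONR221 P3-P2 backbone. It is a small (about 4 kb) bacterial propagation vector carrying a high-copy ColE1/pUC-type origin and a kanamycin resistance gene (aph(3')-Ia). The rrnB T1 and T2 terminators upstream of the cassette are standard pDONR elements that insulate the insert from read-through transcription in E. coli. The short lacI and lacZα fragments and the T7 promoter flanking the recombination sites are backbone remnants rather than functional parts of the payload.

The synthetic insert of roughly 1.5 kb sits between attL3 and attL2 sites. It consists of a P2A self-cleaving peptide sequence followed by a mammalian codon-optimized enhanced cyan fluorescent protein (ECFP) coding sequence and then a woodchuck hepatitis virus posttranscriptional regulatory element (WPRE). The feature table annotates ECFP and the WPRE but not the P2A itself, which presumably lies in the unannotated stretch between attL3 and the ECFP start. The plasmid has no promoter for the cassette and is not an expression vector on its own. In a 3- or 4-component LR Clonase reaction it supplies the final, 3′ module, joined downstream of a gene of interest (and a promoter module from other entry plasmids) in a destination vector. The assembled transcript then encodes the gene of interest linked at its C-terminus through P2A to eCFP, so that ribosomal skipping yields the two as separate proteins and cyan fluorescence reports expression. The WPRE in the 3′ untranslated region enhances transcript stability and expression.
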