Addgene plasmid #121776: LA201: pMVP (L3-L2) P2A-eCFP + WPRE
Purpose: pMVP L3-L2 entry plasmid, contains eCFP-P2A + WPRE for 3- or 4-component MultiSite Gateway Pro assembly. Allows expression of C-term eCFP linked by P2A to gene of interest.
Depositing lab: Christopher Newgard. Depositing organization: Duke University. Publication: Creation of versatile cloning platforms for transgene expression and dCas9-based epigenome editing. Haldeman JM, Conway AE, Arlotto ME, Slentz DH, Muoio DM, Becker TC, Newgard CB. Nucleic Acids Res. 2018 Dec 27. pii: 5264291. doi: 10.1093/nar/gky1286. PubMed 30590691.
Backbone
  Vector backbone: pDONR221 P3-P2
  Backbone manufacturer: Invitrogen
  Backbone size w/o insert (bp): 2555
  Vector type: Synthetic Biology ; pMVP Gateway Entry Plasmid
Growth in bacteria
  Bacterial resistance: Kanamycin, 50 μg/mL
  Growth temperature: 37°C
  Growth strain: DH5alpha
  Copy number: High Copy
Gene/Insert
  Gene/Insert name: P2A-eCFP + WPRE
  Species: Synthetic
  Insert size (bp): 1468
  Cloning method: Gateway Cloning
  Sequencing primers: 5′ M13F; 3′ M13R
Terms and licenses: Academic/Nonprofit Terms; Industry Terms: Not Available to Industry
How to cite: LA201: pMVP (L3-L2) P2A-eCFP + WPRE was a gift from Christopher Newgard (Addgene plasmid # 121776 ; http://n2t.net/addgene:121776 ; RRID:Addgene_121776)
